>Addgene plasmid #141669 | TFORF0709 | addgene full sequence | sequence record 408887 | Addgene NGS Result
AGCGCGCAATTAACCCTCACTAAAGGGAACAAAAGCTGGAGCTGCAAGCTTAATGTAGTCTTATGCAATA
CTCTTGTAGTCTTGCAACATGGTAACGATGAGTTAGCAACATGCCTTACAAGGAGAGAAAAAGCACCGTG
CATGCCGATTGGTGGAAGTAAGGTGGTACGATCGTGCCTTATTAGGAAGGCAACAGACGGGTCTGACATG
GATTGGACGAACCACTGAATTGCCGCATTGCAGAGATATTGTATTTAAGTGCCTAGCTCGATACATAAAC
GGGTCTCTCTGGTTAGACCAGATCTGAGCCTGGGAGCTCTCTGGCTAACTAGGGAACCCACTGCTTAAGC
CTCAATAAAGCTTGCCTTGAGTGCTTCAAGTAGTGTGTGCCCGTCTGTTGTGTGACTCTGGTAACTAGAG
ATCCCTCAGACCCTTTTAGTCAGTGTGGAAAATCTCTAGCAGTGGCGCCCGAACAGGGACTTGAAAGCGA
AAGGGAAACCAGAGGAGCTCTCTCGACGCAGGACTCGGCTTGCTGAAGCGCGCACGGCAAGAGGCGAGGG
GCGGCGACTGGTGAGTACGCCAAAAATTTTGACTAGCGGAGGCTAGAAGGAGAGAGATGGGTGCGAGAGC
GTCAGTATTAAGCGGGGGAGAATTAGATCGCGATGGGAAAAAATTCGGTTAAGGCCAGGGGGAAAGAAAA
AATATAAATTAAAACATATAGTATGGGCAAGCAGGGAGCTAGAACGATTCGCAGTTAATCCTGGCCTGTT
AGAAACATCAGAAGGCTGTAGACAAATACTGGGACAGCTACAACCATCCCTTCAGACAGGATCAGAAGAA
CTTAGATCATTATATAATACAGTAGCAACCCTCTATTGTGTGCATCAAAGGATAGAGATAAAAGACACCA
AGGAAGCTTTAGACAAGATAGAGGAAGAGCAAAACAAAAGTAAGACCACCGCACAGCAAGCGGCCGCTGA
TCTTCAGACCTGGAGGAGGAGATATGAGGGACAATTGGAGAAGTGAATTATATAAATATAAAGTAGTAAA
AATTGAACCATTAGGAGTAGCACCCACCAAGGCAAAGAGAAGAGTGGTGCAGAGAGAAAAAAGAGCAGTG
GGAATAGGAGCTTTGTTCCTTGGGTTCTTGGGAGCAGCAGGAAGCACTATGGGCGCAGCGTCAATGACGC
TGACGGTACAGGCCAGACAATTATTGTCTGGTATAGTGCAGCAGCAGAACAATTTGCTGAGGGCTATTGA
GGCGCAACAGCATCTGTTGCAACTCACAGTCTGGGGCATCAAGCAGCTCCAGGCAAGAATCCTGGCTGTG
GAAAGATACCTAAAGGATCAACAGCTCCTGGGGATTTGGGGTTGCTCTGGAAAACTCATTTGCACCACTG
CTGTGCCTTGGAATGCTAGTTGGAGTAATAAATCTCTGGAACAGATTTGGAATCACACGACCTGGATGGA
GTGGGACAGAGAAATTAACAATTACACAAGCTTAATACACTCCTTAATTGAAGAATCGCAAAACCAGCAA
GAAAAGAATGAACAAGAATTATTGGAATTAGATAAATGGGCAAGTTTGTGGAATTGGTTTAACATAACAA
ATTGGCTGTGGTATATAAAATTATTCATAATGATAGTAGGAGGCTTGGTAGGTTTAAGAATAGTTTTTGC
TGTACTTTCTATAGTGAATAGAGTTAGGCAGGGATATTCACCATTATCGTTTCAGACCCACCTCCCAACC
CCGAGGGGACCCATGCATTGCATCTCAATTAGTCAGCAACCAGGTGTGGAAAGTCCCCAGGCTCCCCAGC
AGGCAGAAGTATGCAAAGCATGCGTCTCAATTAGTCAGCAACCATAGTCCCGCCCCTAACTCCGCCCATC
CCGCCCCTAACTCCGCCCAGTTCCGCCCATTCTCCGCCCCATGGCTGACTAATTTTTTTTATTTATGCAG
AGGCCGAGGCCGCCTCGGCCTCTGAGCTATTCCAGAAGTAGTGAGGAGGCTTTTTTGGAGGCCTAGGCTT
TTGCAAAAAGCTTTCTAGAGGTACCACCGGAGCTTACCATGACCGAGTACAAGCCCACGGTGCGCCTCGC
CACCCGCGACGACGTCCCCAGGGCCGTACGCACCCTCGCCGCCGCGTTCGCCGACTACCCCGCCACGCGC
CACACCGTCGATCCGGACCGCCACATCGAGCGGGTCACCGAGCTGCAAGAACTCTTCCTCACGCGCGTCG
GGCTCGACATCGGCAAGGTGTGGGTCGCGGACGACGGCGCCGCCGTGGCGGTCTGGACCACGCCGGAGAG
CGTCGAAGCGGGGGCGGTGTTCGCCGAGATCGGCCCGCGCATGGCCGAGTTGAGCGGTTCCCGGCTGGCC
GCGCAGCAACAGATGGAAGGCCTCCTGGCGCCGCACCGGCCCAAGGAGCCCGCGTGGTTCCTGGCCACCG
TCGGCGTCTCGCCCGACCACCAGGGCAAGGGTCTGGGCAGCGCCGTCGTGCTCCCCGGAGTGGAGGCGGC
CGAGCGCGCCGGGGTGCCCGCCTTCCTGGAGACCTCCGCGCCCCGCAACCTCCCCTTCTACGAGCGGCTC
GGCTTCACCGTCACCGCCGACGTCGAGGTGCCCGAAGGACCGCGCACCTGGTGCATGACCCGCAAGCCCG
GTGCCAGTTAACGAATTCTAGATCTTGAGACAAATGGCAGTATTCATCCACAATTTTAAAAGAAAAGGGG
GGATTGGGGGGTACAGTGCAGGGGAAAGAATAGTAGACATAATAGCAACAGACATACAAACTAAAGAATT
ACAAAAACAAATTACAAAAATTCAAAATTTTCGGGTTTATTACAGGGACAGCAGAGATCCACTTTGGCGC
CGGCTCGAGGCCTGCAGGTGCAAAGATGGATAAAGTTTTAAACAGAGAGGAATCTTTGCAGCTAATGGAC
CTTCTAGGTCTTGAAAGGAGTGGGAATTGGCTCCGGTGCCCGTCAGTGGGCAGAGCGCACATCGCCCACA
GTCCCCGAGAAGTTGGGGGGAGGGGTCGGCAATTGAACCGGTGCCTAGAGAAGGTGGCGCGGGGTAAACT
GGGAAAGTGATGTCGTGTACTGGCTCCGCCTTTTTCCCGAGGGTGGGGGAGAACCGTATATAAGTGCAGT
AGTCGCCGTGAACGTTCTTTTTCGCAACGGGTTTGCCGCCAGAACACAGGTAAGTGCCGTGTGTGGTTCC
CGCGGGCCTGGCCTCTTTACGGGTTATGGCCCTTGCGTGCCTTGAATTACTTCCACCTGGCTGCAGTACG
TGATTCTTGATCCCGAGCTTCGGGTTGGAAGTGGGTGGGAGAGTTCGAGGCCTTGCGCTTAAGGAGCCCC
TTCGCCTCGTGCTTGAGTTGAGGCCTGGCCTGGGCGCTGGGGCCGCCGCGTGCGAATCTGGTGGCACCTT
CGCGCCTGTCTCGCTGCTTTCGATAAGTCTCTAGCCATTTAAAATTTTTGATGACCTGCTGCGACGCTTT
TTTTCTGGCAAGATAGTCTTGTAAATGCGGGCCAAGATCTGCACACTGGTATTTCGGTTTTTGGGGCCGC
GGGCGGCGACGGGGCCCGTGCGTCCCAGCGCACATGTTCGGCGAGGCGGGGCCTGCGAGCGCGGCCACCG
AGAATCGGACGGGGGTAGTCTCAAGCTGGCCGGCCTGCTCTGGTGCCTGGCCTCGCGCCGCCGTGTATCG
CCCCGCCCTGGGCGGCAAGGCTGGCCCGGTCGGCACCAGTTGCGTGAGCGGAAAGATGGCCGCTTCCCGG
CCCTGCTGCAGGGAGCTCAAAATGGAGGACGCGGCGCTCGGGAGAGCGGGCGGGTGAGTCACCCACACAA
AGGAAAAGGGCCTTTCCGTCCTCAGCCGTCGCTTCATGTGACTCCACGGAGTACCGGGCGCCGTCCAGGC
ACCTCGATTAGTTCTCGAGCTTTTGGAGTACGTCGTCTTTAGGTTGGGGGGAGGGGTTTTATGCGATGGA
GTTTCCCCACACTGAGTGGGTGGAGACTGAAGTTAGGCCAGCTTGGCACTTGATGTAATTCTCCTTGGAA
TTTGCCCTTTTTGAGTTTGGATCTTGGTTCATTCTCAAGCCTCAGACAGTGGTTCAAAGTTTTTTTCTTC
CATTTCAGGTGTCGTGAGGCTAGCACCGCCACCATGGAGCCCGAGACTGCGCTGTGGGGCCCGGATCTGC
AGGGTCCGGAACAGAGCCCCAACGATGCTCACAGAGGTGCCGAGAGTGAAAACGAAGAGGAGAGCCCTCG
GCAGGAAAGTTCTGGGGAGGAGATCATCATGGGAGACCCGGCTCAGAGTCCAGAATCCAAGGACTCAACA
GAGATGTCCCTGGAGAGATCCTCCCAGGACCCCTCTGTCCCCCAGAACCCCCCAACCCCACTGGGTCACT
CCAATCCCTTGGACCACCAGATCCCCCTGGACCCCCCAGCCCCGGAGGTAGTCCCTACCCCATCTGACTG
GACCAAGGCCTGCGAGGCCAGCTGGCAGTGGGGCGCTCTCACCACATGGAACAGCCCCCCAGTCGTCCCC
GCCAACGAGCCCAGCCTGCGGGAGCTGGTGCAGGGCCGCCCGGCGGGGGCGGAGAAGCCCTACATCTGCA
ACGAGTGCGGCAAGAGCTTCAGCCAGTGGTCCAAGCTGCTGCGGCACCAGCGCATCCACACGGGAGAGCG
GCCCAACACCTGCTCCGAGTGCGGCAAGAGCTTCACGCAGAGCTCGCACCTGGTGCAGCACCAGCGCACG
CACACCGGCGAGAAGCCCTACAAGTGCCCCGACTGCGGCAAGTGCTTCAGCTGGAGCTCCAACCTGGTGC
AGCACCAGCGCACGCACACGGGAGAGAAGCCCTACAAGTGCACGGAGTGCGAGAAAGCCTTCACCCAGAG
CACCAACCTCATCAAGCACCAGCGATCCCACACCGGCGAGAAGCCCTACAAGTGCGGCGAGTGCCGCCGG
GCTTTCTACCGCAGCTCGGACCTCATCCAGCACCAGGCCACCCACACAGGCGAGAAACCCTACAAGTGCC
CCGAGTGCGGGAAGCGCTTCGGCCAGAACCACAACCTCCTCAAGCACCAGAAGATCCACGCGGGCGAGAA
GCCATACCGCTGCACCGAGTGCGGGAAGAGCTTCATCCAGAGCTCGGAGCTGACCCAGCACCAGCGCACG
CACACAGGCGAGAAGCCCTACGAGTGCCTAGAGTGCGGCAAGAGCTTCGGCCACAGCTCCACCCTCATCA
AGCACCAGCGGACTCACCTGCGCGAGGACCCGTTCAAGTGCCCAGTGTGCGGCAAGACCTTCACCCTGAG
CGCCACGTTGCTGCGGCACCAGCGCACGCACACGGGCGAGCGGCCCTACAAGTGCCCAGAGTGCGGCAAG
AGCTTCAGCGTCAGCTCCAACCTCATCAACCACCAGCGCATCCACCGCGGCGAGCGGCCCTACATCTGCG
CCGACTGCGGCAAGAGCTTCATCATGAGCTCCACCCTTATCCGCCACCAGCGCATCCACACCGGTGAGAA
GCCCTACAAGTGTTCCGACTGCGGCAAGAGCTTCATCCGCAGCTCCCACCTTATCCAGCACCGCCGCACG
CACACCGGCGAGAAGCCCTACAAGTGCCCCGAGTGCGGCAAGAGCTTCAGCCAGAGCTCCAACCTTATTA
CCCACGTCCGCACGCACATGGACGAGAACCTGTTCGTGTGCTCCGACTGCGGGAAGGCCTTCCTGGAAGC
CCACGAGCTGGAGCAGCACCGGGTGATCCATGAGAGGGGGAAGACCCCAGCGCGTAGGGCCCAGGGCGAC
AGCCTGCTGGGGCTCGGGGACCCCTCCCTGCTGACCCCGCCGCCGGGAGCCAAGCCGCACAAGTGTCTCG
TGTGCGGAAAGGGCTTCAACGACGAGGGCATCTTCATGCAACATCAGAGGATCCACATCGGAGAAAACCC
CTACAAAAATGCAGACGGCCTCATCGCACACGCAGCCCCCAAACCTCCTCAGTTACGATCCCCAAGGCTC
CCTTTCAGAGGGAATTCCTACCCCGGGGCTGCGGAGGGCAGAGCGGAGGCCCCCGGACAGCCCCTTAAGC
CGCCGGAGGGTCAGGAGGGCTTCAGCCAGAGGCGGGGGCTGCTGTCCTCCAAGACCTACATCTGCTCCCA
CTGCGGAGAGAGCTTCCTGGATCGCTCTGTGCTCCTCCAGCATCAGCTCACCCACGGCAACGAAAAGCCC
TTTCTCTTTCCTGATTATAGAATTGGCCTAGGGGAAGGCGCAGGGCCCAGCCCCTTCTTAAGTGGGAAGC
CCTTTAAATGCCCTGAATGCAAACAAAGCTTTGGCCTCAGCTCTGAGCTGCTGCTGCACCAGAAAGTCCA
TGCAGGCGGGAAGAGCTCCCAGAAGAGTCCAGAGCTGGGGAAGAGCTCTTCCGTCCTCCTGGAGCATCTC
AGGAGCCCCCTGGGGGCCAGACCCTACCGCTGCTCAGATTGCAGGGCCTCCTTCCTCGACCGCGTGGCCC
TCACCCGGCACCAAGAAACCCACACCCAGGAAAAACCCCCCAATCCCGAGGACCCCCCTCCAGAGGCAGT
CACCCTGTCCACAGATCAGGAAGGTGAGGGCGAGACCCCTACCCCCACAGAGAGCAGCAGCCATGGGGAA
GGGCAAAACCCCAAAACCCTAGTGGAAGAAAAGCCCTATCTGTGCCCCGAGTGTGGAGCCGGCTTCACAG
AAGTCGCAGCCCTCCTGCTCCATAGGAGCTGCCACCCAGGTGTCTCCCTGTAGTAATGAACTAGTCCGTA
ACTTGAAAGTATTTCGATTTCTTGGCTTTATATATCTTGTGGAAAGGACGAGAATTTCCAGCTCTTGGAA
TGGCCACGCGTTAAGTCGACAATCAACCTCTGGATTACAAAATTTGTGAAAGATTGACTGGTATTCTTAA
CTATGTTGCTCCTTTTACGCTATGTGGATACGCTGCTTTAATGCCTTKGTATCATGCTATTGCTTCCCGT
ATGGCTTTCATTTTCTCCTCCTTGTATAAATCCTGGTTGCTGTCTCTTTATGAGGAGTTGTGGCCCGTTG
TCAGGCAACGTGGCGTGGTGTGCACTGTGTTTGCTGACGCAACCCCCACTGGTTGGGGCATTGCCACCAC
CTGTCAGCTCCTTTCCGGGACTTTCGCTTTCCCCCTCCCTATTGCCACGGCGGAACTCATCGCCGCCTGC
CTTGCCCGCTGCTGGACAGGGGCTCGGCTGTTGGGCACTGACAATTCCGTGGTGTTGTCGGGGAAATCAT
CGTCCTTTCCTTGGCTGCTCGCCTGTGTTGCCACCTGGATTCTGCGCGGGACGTCCTTCTGCTACGTCCC
TTCGGCCCTCAATCCAGCGGACCTTCCTTCCCGCGGCCTGCTGCCGGCTCTGCGGCCTCTTCCGCGTCTT
CGCCTTCGCCCTCAGACGAGTCGGATCTCCCTTTGGGCCGCCTCCCCGCGTCGACTTTAAGACCAATGAC
TTACAAGGCAGCTGTAGATCTTAGCCACTTTTTAAAAGAAAAGGGGGGACTGGAAGGGCTAATTCACTCC
CAACGAAGACAAGATCTGCTTTTTGCTTGTACTGGGTCTCTCTGGTTAGACCAGATCTGAGCCTGGGAGC
TCTCTGGCTAACTAGGGAACCCACTGCTTAAGCCTCAATAAAGCTTGCCTTGAGTGCTTCAAGTAGTGTG
TGCCCGTCTGTTGTGTGACTCTGGTAACTAGAGATCCCTCAGACCCTTTTAGTCAGTGTGGAAAATCTCT
AGCAGTACGTATAGTAGTTCATGTCATCTTATTATTCAGTATTTATAACTTGCAAAGAAATGAATATCAG
AGAGTGAGAGGAACTTGTTTATTGCAGCTTATAATGGTTACAAATAAAGCAATAGCATCACAAATTTCAC
AAATAAAGCATTTTTTTCACTGCATTCTAGTTGTGGTTTGTCCAAACTCATCAATGTATCTTATCATGTC
TGGCTCTAGCTATCCCGCCCCTAACTCCGCCCATCCCGCCCCTAACTCCGCCCAGTTCCGCCCATTCTCC
GCCCCATGGCTGACTAATTTTTTTTATTTATGCAGAGGCCGAGGCCGCCTCGGCCTCTGAGCTATTCCAG
AAGTAGTGAGGAGGCTTTTTTGGAGGCCTAGGGACGTACCCAATTCGCCCTATAGTGAGTCGTATTACGC
GCGCTCACTGGCCGTCGTTTTACAACGTCGTGACTGGGAAAACCCTGGCGTTACCCAACTTAATCGCCTT
GCAGCACATCCCCCTTTCGCCAGCTGGCGTAATAGCGAAGAGGCCCGCACCGATCGCCCTTCCCAACAGT
TGCGCAGCCTGAATGGCGAATGGG
[124 nt withheld, positions 8355-8478]
C
[91 nt withheld, positions 8480-8570]
A
[49 nt withheld, positions 8572-8620]
CCTTTGACGTTGGAGTCCACGTTCTTT
[37 nt withheld, positions 8648-8684]
ACCCTATCTCGGTCTATTCTTTTGATTTATAAGGGATTTTGCCGATTTCGGCCTATTGGTTAAAAAATGA
GCTGATTTAACAAAAATTTAACGCGAATTTTAACAAAATATTAACGCTTACAATTTAGGTGGCACTTTTC
GGGGAAATGTGCGCGGAACCCCTATTTGTTTATTTTTCTAAATACATTCAAATATGTATCCGCTCATGAG
ACAATAACCCTGATAAATGCTTCAATAATATTGAAAAAGGAAGAGTATGAGTATTCAACATTTCCGTGTC
GCCCTTATTCCCTTTTTTGCGGCATTTTGCCTTCCTGTTTTTGCTCACCCAGAAACGCTGGTGAAAGTAA
AAGATGCTGAAGATCAGTTGGGTGCACGAGTGGGTTACATCGAACTGGATCTCAACAGCGGTAAGATCCT
TGAGAGTTTTCGCCCCGAAGAACGTTTTCCAATGATGAGCACTTTTAAAGTTCTGCTATGTGGCGCGGTA
TTATCCCGTATTGACGCCGGGCAAGAGCAACTCGGTCGCCGCATACACTATTCTCAGAATGACTTGGTTG
AGTACTCACCAGTCACAGAAAAGCATCTTACGGATGGCATGACAGTAAGAGAATTATGCAGTGCTGCCAT
AACCATGAGTGATAACACTGCGGCCAACTTACTTCTGACAACGATCGGAGGACCGAAGGAGCTAACCGCT
TTTTTGCACAACATGGGGGATCATGTAACTCGCCTTGATCGTTGGGAACCGGAGCTGAATGAAGCCATAC
CAAACGACGAGCGTGACACCACGATGCCTGTAGCAATGGCAACAACGTTGCGCAAACTATTAACTGGCGA
ACTACTTACTCTAGCTTCCCGGCAACAATTAATAGACTGGATGGAGGCGGATAAAGTTGCAGGACCACTT
CTGCGCTCGGCCCTTCCGGCTGGCTGGTTTATTGCTGATAAATCTGGAGCCGGTGAGCGTGGGTCTCGCG
GTATCATTGCAGCACTGGGGCCAGATGGTAAGCCCTCCCGTATCGTAGTTATCTACACGACGGGGAGTCA
GGCAACTATGGATGAACGAAATAGACAGATCGCTGAGATAGGTGCCTCACTGATTAAGCATTGGTAACTG
TCAGACCAAGTTTACTCATATATACTTTAGATTGATTTAAAACTTCATTTTTAATTTAAAAGGATCTAGG
TGAAGATCCTTTTTGATAATCTCATGACCAAAATCCCTTAACGTGAGTTTTCGTTCCACTGAGCGTCAGA
CCCCGTAGAAAAGATCAAAGGATCTTCTTGAGATCCTTTTTTTCTGCGCGTAATCTGCTGCTTGCAAACA
AAAAAACCACCGCTACCAGCGGTGGTTTGTTTGCCGGATCAAGAGCTACCAACTCTTTTTCCGAAGGTAA
CTGGCTTCAGCAGAGCGCAGATACCAAATACTGTTCTTCTAGTGTAGCCGTAGTTAGGCCACCACTTCAA
GAACTCTGTAGCACCGCCTACATACCTCGCTCTGCTAATCCTGTTACCAGTGGCTGCTGCCAGTGGCGAT
AAGTCGTGTCTTACCGGGTTGGACTCAAGACGATAGTTACCGGATAAGGCGCAGCGGTCGGGCTGAACGG
GGGGTTCGTGCACACAGCCCAGCTTGGAGCGAACGACCTACACCGAACTGAGATACCTACAGCGTGAGCT
ATGAGAAAGCGCCACGCTTCCCGAAGGGAGAAAGGCGGACAGGTATCCGGTAAGCGGCAGGGTCGGAACA
GGAGAGCGCACGAGGGAGCTTCCAGGGGGAAACGCCTGGTATCTTTATAGTCCTGTCGGGTTTCGCCACC
TCTGACTTGAGCGTCGATTTTTGTGATGCTCGTCAGGGGGGCGGAGCCTATGGAAAAACGCCAGCAACGC
GGCCTTTTTACGGTTCCTGGCCTTTTGCTGGCCTTTTGCTCACATGTTCTTTCCTGCGTTATCCCCTGAT
TCTGTGGATAACCGTATTACCGCCTTTGAGTGAGCTGATACCGCTCGCCGCAGCCGAACGACCGAGCGCA
GCGAGTCAGTGAGCGAGGAAGCGGAAGAGCGCCCAATACGCAAACCGCCTCTCCCCGCGCGTTGGCCGAT
TCATTAATGCAGCTGGCACGACAGGTTTCCCGACTGGAAAGCGGGCAGTGAGCGCAACGCAATTAATGTG
AGTTAGCTCACTCATTAGGCACCCCAGGCTTTACACTTTATGCTTCCGGCTCGTATGTTGTGTGGAATTG
TGAGCGGATAACAATTTCACACAGGAAACAGCTATGACCATGATTACGCCA
Features (pLannotate 1.2.2; 31 found; start..end, strand, type, name):
      8..26      +  promoter       T3 promoter: promoter for bacteriophage T3 RNA polymerase
     54..280     +  promoter       RSV promoter: Rous sarcoma virus enhancer/promoter
    281..461     +  LTR            5' LTR (truncated): truncated 5' long terminal repeat (LTR) from HIV-1
    508..633     +  misc_feature   HIV-1 Ψ: packaging signal of human immunodeficiency virus type 1
    617..980     +  CDS            HIV-1 gag (fragment): gag protein from human immunodeficiency virus 1; gag
   1126..1359    +  misc_feature   RRE: The Rev response element (RRE) of HIV-1 allows for Rev-dependent mRNA export from the nucleus to the cytoplasm.
   1736..1762    +  CDS            Rev (fragment): human immunodeficiency virus 1 (HIV-1) Rev protein; rev; enhances nuclear export of unspliced and incompletely spliced viral mRNAs
   1769..1792    +  promoter       SV40 promoter (fragment): SV40 early promoter
   1793..1864    +  promoter       SV40 promoter (fragment): SV40 enhancer and early promoter
   1888..2023    +  rep_origin     SV40 ori: SV40 origin of replication
   2069..2665    +  CDS            PuroR (fragment): puromycin N-acetyltransferase; pac from Streptomyces; confers resistance to puromycin
   2714..2831    +  misc_feature   cPPT/CTS: central polypurine tract and central termination sequence of HIV-1
   2896..2962    +  CDS            small t antigen (fragment): SV40 (simian virus 40) small t antigen
   2969..4147    +  promoter       EF-1α promoter: strong constitutive promoter for human elongation factor EF-1α
   4164..6770    +  CDS            ZNF629: ZN629_HUMAN - Also known as KIAA0326, ZNF65. Experimental evidence at protein level: Swiss-Prot protein existence level 1. May be involved in transcriptional regulation. From Homo sapiens (Human).
   6786..6839    +  promoter       U6 promoter (fragment): RNA polymerase III promoter for human U6 snRNA
   6881..7469    +  misc_feature   WPRE: woodchuck hepatitis virus posttranscriptional regulatory element
   7520..7539    +  misc_feature   cPPT/CTS (fragment): central polypurine tract and central termination sequence of HIV-1
   7541..7774    +  LTR            3' LTR (ΔU3): self-inactivating 3' long terminal repeat (LTR) from HIV-1
   7852..7973    +  polyA_signal   SV40 poly(A) signal: SV40 polyadenylation signal
   8013..8148    +  rep_origin     SV40 ori: SV40 origin of replication
   8169..8187    -  promoter       T7 promoter: promoter for bacteriophage T7 RNA polymerase
   8195..8350    +  CDS            lacZα (fragment): LacZα fragment of β-galactosidase; lacZ fragment
   8355..8783    +  rep_origin     f1 ori (sequence partly withheld): f1 bacteriophage origin of replication; arrow indicates direction of (+) strand synthesis
   8836..8940    +  promoter       AmpR promoter: bla
   8941..9801    +  CDS            AmpR: β-lactamase; bla; confers resistance to ampicillin, carbenicillin, and related antibiotics
   9972..10560   +  rep_origin     ori: high-copy-number ColE1/pMB1/pBR322/pUC origin of replication
  10743..10835   +  CDS            lacI (fragment): lac repressor; lacI; The lac repressor binds to the lac operator to inhibit transcription in E. coli. This inhibition can be relieved by adding lactose or isopropyl-β-D-thiogalactopyranoside (IPTG).
  10848..10869   +  protein_bind   CAP binding site: CAP binding activates transcription in the presence of cAMP. E. coli catabolite activator protein
  10884..10914   +  promoter       lac promoter: promoter for the E. coli lac operon
  10918..10940   +  protein_bind   lac operator (fragment): The lac repressor binds to the lac operator to inhibit transcription in E. coli. This inhibition can be relieved by adding lactose or isopropyl-β-D-thiogalactopyranoside (IPTG). lac repressor encoded by lacI
