[The description below was written by a language model from this plasmid's Addgene catalogue record and pLannotate feature annotations shown in this document.]
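Description:
TFORF0709 is a lentiviral mammalian expression plasmid built on the pLX_TRC317 backbone that carries the human zinc-finger protein ZNF629 as a barcoded transcription factor open reading frame. It is one member of a large collection of such constructs, each pairing a transcription factor ORF with a unique 24-bp barcode so that the factor present in a given cell can be identified by sequencing in pooled overexpression screens. In bacteria the plasmid is maintained through a high-copy ColE1/pUC-type origin and selected with ampicillin via β-lactamase. An f1 origin and remnants of a lac/lacZα cloning region are also present in the backbone. The depositor warns that recombination can occur, which is common for LTR-containing plasmids.

The viral portion has a third-generation, self-inactivating layout. An RSV promoter drives a truncated HIV-1 5' LTR, followed by the Ψ packaging signal with a gag fragment, the Rev response element for Rev-dependent export of the genomic RNA, and a cPPT/CTS element, which aids nuclear import. The cassette ends in a ΔU3 3' LTR, with an SV40 polyadenylation signal just downstream. Within the provirus, an SV40 early promoter/origin region drives puromycin N-acetyltransferase for selection of transduced cells. A separate EF-1α promoter provides strong constitutive expression of the ZNF629 coding sequence. A WPRE downstream of the ORF enhances transcript stability and expression. The feature table does not annotate the barcode. A short U6 promoter fragment is annotated between the ORF and the WPRE, but the record does not state its function. The annotated full sequence of about 11 kb matches the stated backbone plus insert sizes.
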