Addgene plasmid #141669: TFORF0709
Purpose: Lentiviral vector for overexpressing transcription factor ORFs with unique 24-bp barcodes. Barcodes facilitate identification of transcription factors in pooled screens.
Depositing lab: Feng Zhang. Depositing organization: Broad Institute. Publication: A transcription factor atlas of directed differentiation. Joung J, Ma S, Tay T, Geiger-Schuller KR, Kirchgatterer PC, Verdine VK, Guo B, Arias-Garcia MA, Allen WE, Singh A, Kuksenko O, Abudayyeh OO, Gootenberg JS, Fu Z, Macrae RK, Buenrostro JD, Regev A, Zhang F. Cell. 2023 Jan 5;186(1):209-229.e26. doi: 10.1016/j.cell.2022.11.026. PubMed 36608654.
Backbone
  Vector backbone: pLX_TRC317
  Backbone manufacturer: Broad Institute Genetic Perturbation Platform
  Backbone size w/o insert (bp): 8264
  Vector type: Mammalian Expression, Lentiviral
  Selectable markers: Puromycin
Growth in bacteria
  Bacterial resistance: Ampicillin, 100 μg/mL
  Growth temperature: 37°C
  Growth strain: NEB Stable
  Copy number: High Copy
Gene/Insert
  Gene/Insert name: ZNF629
  Species: H. sapiens (human)
  Insert size (bp): 2711
  Entrez Gene: ZNF629 (a.k.a. ZNF, ZNF65, KIAA0326)
  Promoter: EF1a
  Cloning method: Unknown
  Sequencing primers: 5′ GGGTGGAGACTGAAGTTAGGCCAG; 3′ CACATAGCGTAAAAGGAGCAACATAG
Terms and licenses: Academic/Nonprofit Terms; Industry Terms: Not Available to Industry
Depositor comments: NM_001080417,ENST00000262525 . The transcription factor ORF portion of this plasmid was synthesized by Genewiz. Please test multiple small colonies in case of plasmid recombination. To make this collection available in a timely manner, a portion of this collection was not fully sequenced by Addgene. If an Addgene verified full plasmid sequence is not available, please contact us prior to placing an order to request the full sequence.
How to cite: TFORF0709 was a gift from Feng Zhang (Addgene plasmid # 141669 ; http://n2t.net/addgene:141669 ; RRID:Addgene_141669)
