>Addgene plasmid #141669 | TFORF0709 | depositor partial sequence | sequence record 277144 | Insert
ACCGCCACCATGGAGCCCGAGACTGCGCTGTGGGGCCCGGATCTGCAGGGTCCGGAACAGAGCCCCAACG
ATGCTCACAGAGGTGCCGAGAGTGAAAACGAAGAGGAGAGCCCTCGGCAGGAAAGTTCTGGGGAGGAGAT
CATCATGGGAGACCCGGCTCAGAGTCCAGAATCCAAGGACTCAACAGAGATGTCCCTGGAGAGATCCTCC
CAGGACCCCTCTGTCCCCCAGAACCCCCCAACCCCACTGGGTCACTCCAATCCCTTGGACCACCAGATCC
CCCTGGACCCCCCAGCCCCGGAGGTAGTCCCTACCCCATCTGACTGGACCAAGGCCTGCGAGGCCAGCTG
GCAGTGGGGCGCTCTCACCACATGGAACAGCCCCCCAGTCGTCCCCGCCAACGAGCCCAGCCTGCGGGAG
CTGGTGCAGGGCCGCCCGGCGGGGGCGGAGAAGCCCTACATCTGCAACGAGTGCGGCAAGAGCTTCAGCC
AGTGGTCCAAGCTGCTGCGGCACCAGCGCATCCACACGGGAGAGCGGCCCAACACCTGCTCCGAGTGCGG
CAAGAGCTTCACGCAGAGCTCGCACCTGGTGCAGCACCAGCGCACGCACACCGGCGAGAAGCCCTACAAG
TGCCCCGACTGCGGCAAGTGCTTCAGCTGGAGCTCCAACCTGGTGCAGCACCAGCGCACGCACACGGGAG
AGAAGCCCTACAAGTGCACGGAGTGCGAGAAAGCCTTCACCCAGAGCACCAACCTCATCAAGCACCAGCG
ATCCCACACCGGCGAGAAGCCCTACAAGTGCGGCGAGTGCCGCCGGGCTTTCTACCGCAGCTCGGACCTC
ATCCAGCACCAGGCCACCCACACAGGCGAGAAACCCTACAAGTGCCCCGAGTGCGGGAAGCGCTTCGGCC
AGAACCACAACCTCCTCAAGCACCAGAAGATCCACGCGGGCGAGAAGCCATACCGCTGCACCGAGTGCGG
GAAGAGCTTCATCCAGAGCTCGGAGCTGACCCAGCACCAGCGCACGCACACAGGCGAGAAGCCCTACGAG
TGCCTAGAGTGCGGCAAGAGCTTCGGCCACAGCTCCACCCTCATCAAGCACCAGCGGACTCACCTGCGCG
AGGACCCGTTCAAGTGCCCAGTGTGCGGCAAGACCTTCACCCTGAGCGCCACGTTGCTGCGGCACCAGCG
CACGCACACGGGCGAGCGGCCCTACAAGTGCCCAGAGTGCGGCAAGAGCTTCAGCGTCAGCTCCAACCTC
ATCAACCACCAGCGCATCCACCGCGGCGAGCGGCCCTACATCTGCGCCGACTGCGGCAAGAGCTTCATCA
TGAGCTCCACCCTTATCCGCCACCAGCGCATCCACACCGGTGAGAAGCCCTACAAGTGTTCCGACTGCGG
CAAGAGCTTCATCCGCAGCTCCCACCTTATCCAGCACCGCCGCACGCACACCGGCGAGAAGCCCTACAAG
TGCCCCGAGTGCGGCAAGAGCTTCAGCCAGAGCTCCAACCTTATTACCCACGTCCGCACGCACATGGACG
AGAACCTGTTCGTGTGCTCCGACTGCGGGAAGGCCTTCCTGGAAGCCCACGAGCTGGAGCAGCACCGGGT
GATCCATGAGAGGGGGAAGACCCCAGCGCGTAGGGCCCAGGGCGACAGCCTGCTGGGGCTCGGGGACCCC
TCCCTGCTGACCCCGCCGCCGGGAGCCAAGCCGCACAAGTGTCTCGTGTGCGGAAAGGGCTTCAACGACG
AGGGCATCTTCATGCAACATCAGAGGATCCACATCGGAGAAAACCCCTACAAAAATGCAGACGGCCTCAT
CGCACACGCAGCCCCCAAACCTCCTCAGTTACGATCCCCAAGGCTCCCTTTCAGAGGGAATTCCTACCCC
GGGGCTGCGGAGGGCAGAGCGGAGGCCCCCGGACAGCCCCTTAAGCCGCCGGAGGGTCAGGAGGGCTTCA
GCCAGAGGCGGGGGCTGCTGTCCTCCAAGACCTACATCTGCTCCCACTGCGGAGAGAGCTTCCTGGATCG
CTCTGTGCTCCTCCAGCATCAGCTCACCCACGGCAACGAAAAGCCCTTTCTCTTTCCTGATTATAGAATT
GGCCTAGGGGAAGGCGCAGGGCCCAGCCCCTTCTTAAGTGGGAAGCCCTTTAAATGCCCTGAATGCAAAC
AAAGCTTTGGCCTCAGCTCTGAGCTGCTGCTGCACCAGAAAGTCCATGCAGGCGGGAAGAGCTCCCAGAA
GAGTCCAGAGCTGGGGAAGAGCTCTTCCGTCCTCCTGGAGCATCTCAGGAGCCCCCTGGGGGCCAGACCC
TACCGCTGCTCAGATTGCAGGGCCTCCTTCCTCGACCGCGTGGCCCTCACCCGGCACCAAGAAACCCACA
CCCAGGAAAAACCCCCCAATCCCGAGGACCCCCCTCCAGAGGCAGTCACCCTGTCCACAGATCAGGAAGG
TGAGGGCGAGACCCCTACCCCCACAGAGAGCAGCAGCCATGGGGAAGGGCAAAACCCCAAAACCCTAGTG
GAAGAAAAGCCCTATCTGTGCCCCGAGTGTGGAGCCGGCTTCACAGAAGTCGCAGCCCTCCTGCTCCATA
GGAGCTGCCACCCAGGTGTCTCCCTGTAGTAATGAACTAGTCCGTAACTTGAAAGTATTTCGATTTCTTG
GCTTTATATATCTTGTGGAAAGGACGAGAATTTCCAGCTCTTGGAATGGCC
