>Addgene plasmid #141669 | TFORF0709 | depositor partial sequence | sequence record 277145 | Barcode
GAATTTCCAGCTCTTGGAATGGCC
